Addgene plasmid #159437: pcDNA3-P1-N-mCherry-C
Purpose: CRISPR knock-in donor construct with fluorescent reporter
Depositing lab: Jianhua Xing. Depositing organization: University of Pittsburgh (University, School of Medicine, and Cancer Institute). Publication: Rapid, modular, and cost-effective generation of donor DNA constructs for CRISPR-based gene knock-in. Chen YJ, Cheng YY, Wang W, Tian XJ, Lefever DE, Taft DA, Zhang J, Xing J. Biol Methods Protoc. 2020 Mar 20;5(1):bpaa006. doi: 10.1093/biomethods/bpaa006. eCollection 2020. PubMed 32411820.
Backbone
  Vector backbone: pcDNA3
  Total vector size (bp): 6204
  Vector type: CRISPR
  Selectable markers: Neomycin (select with G418)
Growth in bacteria
  Bacterial resistance: Ampicillin, 100 μg/mL
  Growth temperature: 37°C
  Growth strain: DH5alpha
  Copy number: High Copy
Gene/Insert
  Gene/Insert name: mCherry
  Insert size (bp): 687
  Promoter: CMV
  Tag / fusion protein: 5' linker pair 1 (N terminal on backbone); N terminal peptide linker (N terminal on insert); C terminal peptide linker (C terminal on insert); 3' linker pair 1 (C terminal on backbone)
  Cloning method: Restriction Enzyme; 5′ cloning site AgeI (not destroyed); 3′ cloning site XhoI (not destroyed)
  Sequencing primers: 5′ T7; 3′ GAAAGGACAGTGGGAGTGGCACCTTCCAGGGCT
Terms and licenses: Academic/Nonprofit Terms; Industry Terms: Not Available to Industry
How to cite: pcDNA3-P1-N-mCherry-C was a gift from Jianhua Xing (Addgene plasmid # 159437 ; http://n2t.net/addgene:159437 ; RRID:Addgene_159437)
