[The description below was written by a language model from this plasmid's Addgene catalogue record and pLannotate feature annotations shown in this document.]
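Description:
pcDNA3-P1-N-mCherry-C is a pcDNA3-based plasmid catalogued as a CRISPR knock-in donor construct carrying a fluorescent reporter. It is one part of a modular system for rapid assembly of donor DNA. It is propagated in E. coli as a high-copy plasmid through a ColE1/pUC-type origin with ampicillin selection (AmpR under its own bla promoter), and it also carries an f1 phage origin. For mammalian cells the backbone supplies the standard pcDNA3 neomycin resistance cassette, with an SV40 enhancer/early promoter driving neo and an SV40 polyadenylation signal, allowing G418 selection. The small annotated fragments (HIV-1 LTR, ble, lacI, bom, lac promoter/operator) are short backbone remnants or sequence-similarity hits rather than functional payload.

The insert is mCherry, a monomeric, fast-maturing red fluorescent protein derived from Discosoma, cloned between AgeI and XhoI sites that both remain intact. It sits downstream of the CMV enhancer/promoter and a T7 promoter and upstream of the bGH polyadenylation signal. According to the record, the coding sequence is flanked by N-terminal and C-terminal peptide linkers, and these in turn are bracketed by a 5' and 3' "linker pair 1" (the "P1" in the name). None of these linkers is annotated in the feature table. This layout suggests that the mCherry module is meant to be joined through the outer linkers to gene-specific homology arms, with the peptide linkers spacing the reporter from the tagged protein. However, the record does not specify homology arms, a target locus or the assembly method. The listed vector size (6204 bp) differs slightly from the sequenced record (6173 nt).
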