Features (pLannotate 1.2.2; 20 found; start..end, strand, type, name):
      1..380     +  enhancer       CMV enhancer: human cytomegalovirus immediate early enhancer
    381..584     +  promoter       CMV promoter: human cytomegalovirus (CMV) immediate early promoter
    580..613     +  LTR            5' LTR (truncated) (fragment): truncated 5' long terminal repeat (LTR) from HIV-1
    629..647     +  promoter       T7 promoter: promoter for bacteriophage T7 RNA polymerase
    782..1489    +  CDS            mCherry: mCherry is a basic (constitutively fluorescent) red fluorescent protein published in 2004, derived from Discosoma sp.. It is reported to be a very rapidly-maturing monomer with low acid sensitivity.
   1536..1760    +  polyA_signal   bGH poly(A) signal: bovine growth hormone polyadenylation signal
   1764..1785    +  promoter       SV40 promoter (fragment): SV40 enhancer and early promoter
   1806..2234    +  rep_origin     f1 ori (sequence partly withheld): f1 bacteriophage origin of replication; arrow indicates direction of (+) strand synthesis
   2248..2577    +  promoter       SV40 promoter: SV40 enhancer and early promoter
   2644..3435    +  CDS            neo: KKA2_KLEPN - Also known as kan, nptII. Experimental evidence at protein level: Swiss-Prot protein existence level 1. Resistance to kanamycin, neomycin, paromomycin, ribostamycin, butirosin and gentamicin B. From Klebsiella pneumoniae.
   3459..3617    +  CDS            ble (fragment): BLE_KLEPN - Experimental evidence at protein level: Swiss-Prot protein existence level 1. Binding protein with a strong affinity to the bleomycin family of antibiotics. Binds to CL990; an antimitotic-antibiotic compound. From Klebsiella pneumoniae.
   3612..3733    +  polyA_signal   SV40 poly(A) signal: SV40 polyadenylation signal
   3806..3822    -  protein_bind   lac operator: The lac repressor binds to the lac operator to inhibit transcription in E. coli. This inhibition can be relieved by adding lactose or isopropyl-β-D-thiogalactopyranoside (IPTG). lac repressor encoded by lacI
   3830..3860    -  promoter       lac promoter: promoter for the E. coli lac operon
   3875..3896    -  protein_bind   CAP binding site: CAP binding activates transcription in the presence of cAMP. E. coli catabolite activator protein
   3909..4001    -  CDS            lacI (fragment): lac repressor; lacI; The lac repressor binds to the lac operator to inhibit transcription in E. coli. This inhibition can be relieved by adding lactose or isopropyl-β-D-thiogalactopyranoside (IPTG).
   4184..4772    -  rep_origin     ori: high-copy-number ColE1/pMB1/pBR322/pUC origin of replication
   4943..5803    -  CDS            AmpR: β-lactamase; bla; confers resistance to ampicillin, carbenicillin, and related antibiotics
   5804..5908    -  promoter       AmpR promoter: bla
   5967..6019    -  misc_feature   bom (fragment): basis of mobility region from pBR322
>Addgene plasmid #159437 | pcDNA3-P1-N-mCherry-C | addgene full sequence | sequence record 314575 | Addgene NGS Result
GACATTGATTATTGACTAGTTATTAATAGTAATCAATTACGGGGTCATTAGTTCATAGCCCATATATGGA
GTTCCGCGTTACATAACTTACGGTAAATGGCCCGCCTGGCTGACCGCCCAACGACCCCCGCCCATTGACG
TCAATAATGACGTATGTTCCCATAGTAACGCCAATAGGGACTTTCCATTGACGTCAATGGGTGGAGTATT
TACGGTAAACTGCCCACTTGGCAGTACATCAAGTGTATCATATGCCAAGTACGCCCCCTATTGACGTCAA
TGACGGTAAATGGCCCGCCTGGCATTATGCCCAGTACATGACCTTATGGGACTTTCCTACTTGGCAGTAC
ATCTACGTATTAGTCATCGCTATTACCATGGTGATGCGGTTTTGGCAGTACATCAATGGGCGTGGATAGC
GGTTTGACTCACGGGGATTTCCAAGTCTCCACCCCATTGACGTCAATGGGAGTTTGTTTTGGCACCAAAA
TCAACGGGACTTTCCAAAATGTCGTAACAACTCCGCCCCATTGACGCAAATGGGCGGTAGGCGTGTACGG
TGGGAGGTCTATATAAGCAGAGCTCTCTGGCTAACTAGAGAACCCACTGCTTACTGGCTTATCGAAATTA
ATACGACTCACTATAGGGAGACCCAAGCTTGGTACCGAGCTCGGATCCACTAGTAACGGCCGCCAGTGTG
CTGGAATTCTGCTCGGGCCCTTCTAGACAATCGATCACCGGTGCTAGCATCGAATTCCCTAGAGGCGGCG
GCGGCGTCGAGATGGTGAGCAAGGGCGAGGAGGATAACATGGCCATCATCAAGGAGTTCATGCGCTTCAA
GGTGCACATGGAGGGCTCCGTGAACGGCCACGAGTTCGAGATCGAGGGCGAGGGCGAGGGCCGCCCCTAC
GAGGGCACCCAGACCGCCAAGCTGAAGGTGACCAAGGGTGGCCCCCTGCCCTTCGCCTGGGACATCCTGT
CCCCTCAGTTCATGTACGGCTCCAAGGCCTACGTGAAGCACCCCGCCGACATCCCCGACTACTTGAAGCT
GTCCTTCCCCGAGGGCTTCAAGTGGGAGCGCGTGATGAACTTCGAGGACGGCGGCGTGGTGACCGTGACC
CAGGACTCCTCCCTGCAGGACGGCGAGTTCATCTACAAGGTGAAGCTGCGCGGCACCAACTTCCCCTCCG
ACGGCCCCGTAATGCAGAAGAAGACCATGGGCTGGGAGGCCTCCTCCGAGCGGATGTACCCCGAGGACGG
CGCCCTGAAGGGCGAGATCAAGCAGAGGCTGAAGCTGAAGGACGGCGGCCACTACGACGCTGAGGTCAAG
ACCACCTACAAGGCCAAGAAGCCCGTGCAGCTGCCCGGCGCCTACAACGTCAACATCAAGTTGGACATCA
CCTCCCACAACGAGGACTACACCATCGTGGAACAGTACGAACGCGCCGAGGGCCGCCACTCCACCGGCGG
CATGGACGAGCTGTACAAGGGAGTCTAACTCGAGTGTTAACGGCGGCCGGGATATCATGCCTCGACTGTG
CCTTCTAGTTGCCAGCCATCTGTTGTTTGCCCCTCCCCCGTGCCTTCCTTGACCCTGGAAGGTGCCACTC
CCACTGTCCTTTCCTAATAAAATGAGGAAATTGCATCGCATTGTCTGAGTAGGTGTCATTCTATTCTGGG
GGGTGGGGTGGGGCAGGACAGCAAGGGGGAGGATTGGGAAGACAATAGCAGGCATGCTGGGGATGCGGTG
GGCTCTATGGCTTCTGAGGCGGAAAGAACCAGCTGGGGCTCTAGGGGGTATCCCC
[124 nt withheld, positions 1806-1929]
C
[91 nt withheld, positions 1931-2021]
A
[49 nt withheld, positions 2023-2071]
CCTTTGACGTTGGAGTCCACGTTCTTT
[37 nt withheld, positions 2099-2135]
ACCCTATCTCGGTCTATTCTTTTGATTTATAAGGGATTTTGCCGATTTCGGCCTATTGGTTAAAAAATGA
GCTGATTTAACAAAAATTTAACGCGAATTAATTCTGTGGAATGTGTGTCAGTTAGGGTGTGGAAAGTCCC
CAGGCTCCCCAGCAGGCAGAAGTATGCAAAGCATGCATCTCAATTAGTCAGCAACCAGGTGTGGAAAGTC
CCCAGGCTCCCCAGCAGGCAGAAGTATGCAAAGCATGCATCTCAATTAGTCAGCAACCATAGTCCCGCCC
CTAACTCCGCCCATCCCGCCCCTAACTCCGCCCAGTTCCGCCCATTCTCCGCCCCATGGCTGACTAATTT
TTTTTATTTATGCAGAGGCCGAGGCCGCCTCTGCCTCTGAGCTATTCCAGAAGTAGTGAGGAGGCTTTTT
TGGAGGCCTAGGCTTTTGCAAAAAGCTCCCGGGAGCTTGTATATCCATTTTCGGATCTGATCAAGAGACA
GGATGAGGATCGTTTCGCATGATTGAACAAGATGGATTGCACGCAGGTTCTCCGGCCGCTTGGGTGGAGA
GGCTATTCGGCTATGACTGGGCACAACAGACAATCGGCTGCTCTGATGCCGCCGTGTTCCGGCTGTCAGC
GCAGGGGCGCCCGGTTCTTTTTGTCAAGACCGACCTGTCCGGTGCCCTGAATGAACTGCAGGACGAGGCA
GCGCGGCTATCGTGGCTGGCCACGACGGGCGTTCCTTGCGCAGCTGTGCTCGACGTTGTCACTGAAGCGG
GAAGGGACTGGCTGCTATTGGGCGAAGTGCCGGGGCAGGATCTCCTGTCATCTCACCTTGCTCCTGCCGA
GAAAGTATCCATCATGGCTGATGCAATGCGGCGGCTGCATACGCTTGATCCGGCTACCTGCCCATTCGAC
CACCAAGCGAAACATCGCATCGAGCGAGCACGTACTCGGATGGAAGCCGGTCTTGTCGATCAGGATGATC
TGGACGAAGAGCATCAGGGGCTCGCGCCAGCCGAACTGTTCGCCAGGCTCAAGGCGCGCATGCCCGACGG
CGAGGATCTCGTCGTGACCCATGGCGATGCCTGCTTGCCGAATATCATGGTGGAAAATGGCCGCTTTTCT
GGATTCATCGACTGTGGCCGGCTGGGTGTGGCGGACCGCTATCAGGACATAGCGTTGGCTACCCGTGATA
TTGCTGAAGAGCTTGGCGGCGAATGGGCTGACCGCTTCCTCGTGCTTTACGGTATCGCCGCTCCCGATTC
GCAGCGCATCGCCTTCTATCGCCTTCTTGACGAGTTCTTCTGAGCGGGACTCTGGGGTTCGAAATGACCG
ACCAAGCGACGCCCAACCTGCCATCACGAGATTTCGATTCCACCGCCGCCTTCTATGAAAGGTTGGGCTT
CGGAATCGTTTTCCGGGACGCCGGCTGGATGATCCTCCAGCGCGGGGATCTCATGCTGGAGTTCTTCGCC
CACCCCAACTTGTTTATTGCAGCTTATAATGGTTACAAATAAAGCAATAGCATCACAAATTTCACAAATA
AAGCATTTTTTTCACTGCATTCTAGTTGTGGTTTGTCCAAACTCATCAATGTATCTTATCATGTCTGTAT
ACCGTCGACCTCTAGCTAGAGCTTGGCGTAATCATGGTCATAGCTGTTTCCTGTGTGAAATTGTTATCCG
CTCACAATTCCACACAACATACGAGCCGGAAGCATAAAGTGTAAAGCCTGGGGTGCCTAATGAGTGAGCT
AACTCACATTAATTGCGTTGCGCTCACTGCCCGCTTTCCAGTCGGGAAACCTGTCGTGCCAGCTGCATTA
ATGAATCGGCCAACGCGCGGGGAGAGGCGGTTTGCGTATTGGGCGCTCTTCCGCTTCCTCGCTCACTGAC
TCGCTGCGCTCGGTCGTTCGGCTGCGGCGAGCGGTATCAGCTCACTCAAAGGCGGTAATACGGTTATCCA
CAGAATCAGGGGATAACGCAGGAAAGAACATGTGAGCAAAAGGCCAGCAAAAGGCCAGGAACCGTAAAAA
GGCCGCGTTGCTGGCGTTTTTCCATAGGCTCCGCCCCCCTGACGAGCATCACAAAAATCGACGCTCAAGT
CAGAGGTGGCGAAACCCGACAGGACTATAAAGATACCAGGCGTTTCCCCCTGGAAGCTCCCTCGTGCGCT
CTCCTGTTCCGACCCTGCCGCTTACCGGATACCTGTCCGCCTTTCTCCCTTCGGGAAGCGTGGCGCTTTC
TCATAGCTCACGCTGTAGGTATCTCAGTTCGGTGTAGGTCGTTCGCTCCAAGCTGGGCTGTGTGCACGAA
CCCCCCGTTCAGCCCGACCGCTGCGCCTTATCCGGTAACTATCGTCTTGAGTCCAACCCGGTAAGACACG
ACTTATCGCCACTGGCAGCAGCCACTGGTAACAGGATTAGCAGAGCGAGGTATGTAGGCGGTGCTACAGA
GTTCTTGAAGTGGTGGCCTAACTACGGCTACACTAGAAGAACAGTATTTGGTATCTGCGCTCTGCTGAAG
CCAGTTACCTTCGGAAAAAGAGTTGGTAGCTCTTGATCCGGCAAACAAACCACCGCTGGTAGCGGTGGTT
TTTTTGTTTGCAAGCAGCAGATTACGCGCAGAAAAAAAGGATCTCAAGAAGATCCTTTGATCTTTTCTAC
GGGGTCTGACGCTCAGTGGAACGAAAACTCACGTTAAGGGATTTTGGTCATGAGATTATCAAAAAGGATC
TTCACCTAGATCCTTTTAAATTAAAAATGAAGTTTTAAATCAATCTAAAGTATATATGAGTAAACTTGGT
CTGACAGTTACCAATGCTTAATCAGTGAGGCACCTATCTCAGCGATCTGTCTATTTCGTTCATCCATAGT
TGCCTGACTCCCCGTCGTGTAGATAACTACGATACGGGAGGGCTTACCATCTGGCCCCAGTGCTGCAATG
ATACCGCGAGACCCACGCTCACCGGCTCCAGATTTATCAGCAATAAACCAGCCAGCCGGAAGGGCCGAGC
GCAGAAGTGGTCCTGCAACTTTATCCGCCTCCATCCAGTCTATTAATTGTTGCCGGGAAGCTAGAGTAAG
TAGTTCGCCAGTTAATAGTTTGCGCAACGTTGTTGCCATTGCTACAGGCATCGTGGTGTCACGCTCGTCG
TTTGGTATGGCTTCATTCAGCTCCGGTTCCCAACGATCAAGGCGAGTTACATGATCCCCCATGTTGTGCA
AAAAAGCGGTTAGCTCCTTCGGTCCTCCGATCGTTGTCAGAAGTAAGTTGGCCGCAGTGTTATCACTCAT
GGTTATGGCAGCACTGCATAATTCTCTTACTGTCATGCCATCCGTAAGATGCTTTTCTGTGACTGGTGAG
TACTCAACCAAGTCATTCTGAGAATAGTGTATGCGGCGACCGAGTTGCTCTTGCCCGGCGTCAATACGGG
ATAATACCGCGCCACATAGCAGAACTTTAAAAGTGCTCATCATTGGAAAACGTTCTTCGGGGCGAAAACT
CTCAAGGATCTTACCGCTGTTGAGATCCAGTTCGATGTAACCCACTCGTGCACCCAACTGATCTTCAGCA
TCTTTTACTTTCACCAGCGTTTCTGGGTGAGCAAAAACAGGAAGGCAAAATGCCGCAAAAAAGGGAATAA
GGGCGACACGGAAATGTTGAATACTCATACTCTTCCTTTTTCAATATTATTGAAGCATTTATCAGGGTTA
TTGTCTCATGAGCGGATACATATTTGAATGTATTTAGAAAAATAAACAAATAGGGGTTCCGCGCACATTT
CCCCGAAAAGTGCCACCTGACGTCGACGGATCGGGAGATCTCCCGATCCCCTATGGTGCACTCTCAGTAC
AATCTGCTCTGATGCCGCATAGTTAAGCCAGTATCTGCTCCCTGCTTGTGTGTTGGAGGTCGCTGAGTAG
TGCGCGAGCAAAATTTAAGCTACAACAAGGCAAGGCTTGACCGACAATTGCATGAAGAATCTGCTTAGGG
TTAGGCGTTTTGCGCTGCTTCGCGATGTACGGGCCAGATATACGCGTT
